>Addgene plasmid #204300 | pJAT56 | addgene full sequence | sequence record 405836 | Addgene NGS Result
GGGTACAGTCTATGCCTCGGGCATCCAAGCAGCAAGCGCGTTACGCCGTGGGTCGATGTTTGATGTTATG
GAGCAGCAACGATGTTACGCAGCAGGGCAGTCGCCCTAAAACAAAGTTAAACATCATGGGGGAAGCGGTG
ATCGCCGAAGTATCGACTCAACTATCAGAGGTAGTTGGCGTCATCGAGCGCCATCTCGAACCGACGTTGC
TGGCCGTACATTTGTACGGCTCCGCAGTGGATGGCGGCCTGAAGCCACACAGTGATATTGATTTGCTGGT
TACGGTGACCGTAAGGCTTGATGAAACAACGCGGCGAGCTTTGATCAACGACCTTTTGGAAACTTCGGCT
TCCCCTGGAGAGAGCGAGATTCTCCGCGCTGTAGAAGTCACCATTGTTGTGCACGACGACATCATTCCGT
GGCGTTATCCAGCTAAGCGCGAACTGCAATTTGGAGAATGGCAGCGCAATGACATTCTTGCAGGTATCTT
CGAGCCAGCCACGATCGACATTGATCTGGCTATCTTGCTGACAAAAGCAAGAGAACATAGCGTTGCCTTG
GTAGGTCCAGCGGCGGAGGAACTCTTTGATCCGGTTCCTGAACAGGATCTATTTGAGGCGCTAAATGAAA
CCTTAACGCTATGGAACTCGCCGCCCGACTGGGCTGGCGATGAGCGAAATGTAGTGCTTACGTTGTCCCG
CATTTGGTACAGCGCAGTAACCGGCAAAATCGCGCCGAAGGATGTCGCTGCCGACTGGGCAATGGAGCGC
CTGCCGGCCCAGTATCAGCCCGTCATACTTGAAGCTAGACAGGCTTATCTTGGACAAGAAGAAGATCGCT
TGGCCTCGCGCGCAGATCAGTTGGAAGAATTTGTCCACTACGTGAAAGGCGAGATCACCAAGGTAGTCGG
CAAATAATGTCTAGCTAGAAATTCGTTCAAGCCGACGCCGCTTCGCGGCGCGGCTTAACTCAAGCGTTAG
ATGCACTAAGCACATAATTGCTCACAGCCAAACTATCAGGTCAAGTCTGCTTTTATTATTTTTAAGCGTG
CATAATAAGCCCTACACAAATTGGGAGATATATCATGCATGACCAAAATCCCTTAACGTGAGTTTTCGTT
CCACTGAGCGTCAGACCCCGTAGAAAAGATCAAAGGATCTTCTTGAGATCCTTTTTTTCTGCGCGTAATC
TGCTGCTTGCAAACAAAAAAACCACCGCTACCAGCGGTGGTTTGTTTGCCGGATCAAGAGCTACCAACTC
TTTTTCCGAAGGTAACTGGCTTCAGCAGAGCGCAGATACCAAATACTGTCCTTCTAGTGTAGCCGTAGTT
AGGCCACCACTTCAAGAACTCTGTAGCACCGCCTACATACCTCGCTCTGCTAATCCTGTTACCAGTGGCT
GCTGCCAGTGGCGATAAGTCGTGTCTTACCGGGTTGGACTCAAGACGATAGTTACCGGATAAGGCGCAGC
GGTCGGGCTGAACGGGGGGTTCGTGCACACAGCCCAGCTTGGAGCGAACGACCTACACCGAACTGAGATA
CCTACAGCGTGAGCTATGAGAAAGCGCCACGCTTCCCGAAGGGAGAAAGGCGGACAGGTATCCGGTAAGC
GGCAGGGTCGGAACAGGAGAGCGCACGAGGGAGCTTCCAGGGGGAAACGCCTGGTATCTTTATAGTCCTG
TCGGGTTTCGCCACCTCTGACTTGAGCGTCGATTTTTGTGATGCTCGTCAGGGGGGCGGAGCCTATGGAA
AAACGCCAGCAACGCGGCCTTTTTACGGTTCCTGGCCTTTTGCTGGCCTTTTGCTCACATGTTCTTTCCT
GCGTTATCCCCTGATTCTGTGGATAACCGTATTACCGCCTTTGAGTGAGCTGATACCGCTCGCCGCAGCC
GAACGACCGAGCGCAGCGAGTCAGTGAGCGAGGAAATCGTCACCTGCAGGAAGGTTTAAACGCATTTAGG
TGACACTATAGAAGTGTGTATCGCTCGAGGGATCCGAATTCGAAGTCTTGGTACGGAGGGGATCCGATCG
ACAAGCCGAACATATGGGTTTTTTGCTCACCTGTGATTGCTCCTACTCAAATACAAAAACATCAAATTTT
CTGTCAATAAAGCATATTTATTTATATTTATTTTACAGGAAAGAATTCCTTTTAAAGTGTATTTTAACCT
ATAATGAAAAACGATTAAAAAAAATACATAAAATAATTCGAAAATTTTTGAATAGCCCAGGTTGATAAAA
ATTCATTTCATACGTTTTATAACTTATGCCCCTAAGTATTTTTTGACCATAGTGTTTCAATTCTACATTA
ATTTTACAGAGTAGAATGAAACGCCACCTACTCAGCCAAGAGGCGAAAAGGTTAGCTCGCCAAGCAGAGA
GGGCGCCAGTGCTCACTACTTTTTATAATTCTCAACTTCTTTTTCCAGACTCAGTTCGTATATATAGACC
TATTTTCAATTTAACGTCGGGGCCTCAACTTTGTATAATAAAGTTGAACGAGAAACGTAAAATGATATAA
ATATCAATATATTAAATTAGATTTTGCATAAAAAACAGACTACATAATACTGTAAAACACAACATATCCA
GTCACTATGGGCCGCATTAGGCACCCCAGGCTTTACACTTTATGCTTCCGGCTCGTATAATGTGTGGATT
TTGAGTTAGGATCCGTCGAGATTTTCAGGAGCTACGCGGAACCCCTATTTGTTTATTTTTCTAAATACAT
TCAAATATGTATCCGCTCATGAGACAATAACCCTGATAAATGCTTCAATAATATTGAAAAAGGAAGAGTA
TGAGTATTCAACATTTCCGTGTCGCCCTTATTCCCTTTTTTGCGGCATTTTGCCTTCCTGTTTTTGCTCA
CCCAGAAACGCTGGTGAAAGTAAAAGATGCTGAAGATCAGTTGGGTGCACGAGTGGGTTACATCGAACTG
GATCTCAACAGCGGTAAGATCCTTGAGAGTTTTCGCCCCGAAGAACGTTTTCCAATGATGAGCACTTTTA
AAGTTCTGCTATGTGGCGCGGTATTATCCCGTATTGACGCCGGGCAAGAGCAACTCGGTCGCCGCATACA
CTATTCTCAGAATGACTTGGTTGAGTACTCACCAGTCACAGAAAAGCATCTTACGGATGGCATGACAGTA
AGAGAATTATGCAGTGCTGCCATAACCATGAGTGATAACACTGCGGCCAACTTACTTCTGACAACGATCG
GAGGACCGAAGGAGCTAACCGCTTTTTTGCACAACATGGGGGATCATGTAACTCGCCTTGATCGTTGGGA
ACCGGAGCTGAATGAAGCCATACCAAACGACGAGCGTGACACCACGATGCCTGTAGCAATGGCAACAACG
TTGCGCAAACTATTAACTGGCGAACTACTTACTCTAGCTTCCCGGCAACAATTAATAGACTGGATGGAGG
CGGATAAAGTTGCAGGACCACTTCTGCGCTCGGCCCTTCCGGCTGGCTGGTTTATTGCTGATAAATCTGG
AGCCGGTGAGCGTGGGTCCCGCGGTATCATTGCAGCACTGGGGCCAGATGGTAAGCCCTCCCGTATCGTA
GTTATCTACACGACGGGGAGTCAGGCAACTATGGATGAACGAAATAGACAGATCGCTGAGATAGGTGCCT
CACTGATTAAGCATTGGTAATGGATCCGGCTTACTAAAAGCCAGATAACAGTATGCGTATTTGCGCGCTG
ATTTTTGCGGTATAAGAATATATACTGATATGTATACCCGAAGTATGTCAAAAAGAGGTATGCTATGAAG
CAGCGTATTACAGTGACAGTTGACAGCGACAGCTATCAGTTGCTCAAGGCATATATGATGTCAATATCTC
CGGTCTGGTAAGCACAACCATGCAGAATGAAGCCCGTCGTCTGCGTGCCGAACGCTGGAAAGCGGAAAAT
CAGGAAGGGATGGCTGAGGTCGCCCGGTTTATTGAAATGAACGGCTCTTTTGCTGACGAGAACAGGGGCT
GGTGAAATGCAGTTTAAGGTTTACACCTATAAAAGAGAGAGCCGTTATCGTCTGTTTGTGGATGTACAGA
GTGATATTATCGATACACCGGGCCGTCGCATGGTTATTCCACTTGCGTCTGCGCGCTTGCTCTCAGATAA
AGTCTCCCGTGAACTTTACCCGGTGGTGCATATCGGGGATGAAAGCTGGCGCATGATGACCACCGATATG
GCCAGTGTGCCGGTTTCCGTTATCGGGGAAGAAGTGGCTGATCTCAGCCACCGCGAAAATGACATCAAAA
ACGCCATTAACCTGATGTTCTGGGGAATATAATGTCAGGCTCCCTTATACACAGCCAGTCTGCACGTCGC
ATAGTGACTGGATATGTTGTGTTTTACAGTATTATGTAGTCTGTTTTTTATGCAAAATCTAATTTAATAT
ATTGATATTTATATCATTTTACGTTTCTCGTTCAACTTTTCTATACAAAGTTGTCCAGCTGGAGCAATGG
TTAATTCGAGCTCGCCCGGGGATCTAATTCAATTAGAGACTAATTCAATTAGAGCTAATTCAATTAGGAT
CCAAGCTTATCGATTTCGAACCCTCGACCGCCGGAGTATAAATAGAGGCGCTTCGTCTACGGAGCGACAA
TTCAATTCAAACAAGCAAAGTGAACACGTCGCTAAGCGAAAGCTAAGCAAATAAACAAGCGCAGCTGAAC
AAGCTAAACAATCGGGGTACCGCTAGAGTCGACGGTACCGCGGGCCCGGGATCCACCGGTCGCCACCATG
GTGAGCAAGGGCGAGGAGCTGTTCACCGGGGTGGTGCCCATCCTGGTCGAGCTGGACGGCGACGTAAACG
GCCACAAGTTCAGCGTGTCCGGCGAGGGCGAGGGCGATGCCACCTACGGCAAGCTGACCCTGAAGTTCAT
CTGCACCACCGGCAAGCTGCCCGTGCCCTGGCCCACCCTCGTGACCACCCTGACCTACGGCGTGCAGTGC
TTCAGCCGCTACCCCGACCACATGAAGCAGCACGACTTCTTCAAGTCCGCCATGCCCGAAGGCTACGTCC
AGGAGCGCACCATCTTCTTCAAGGACGACGGCAACTACAAGACCCGCGCCGAGGTGAAGTTCGAGGGCGA
CACCCTGGTGAACCGCATCGAGCTGAAGGGCATCGACTTCAAGGAGGACGGCAACATCCTGGGGCACAAG
CTGGAGTACAACTACAACAGCCACAACGTCTATATCATGGCCGACAAGCAGAAGAACGGCATCAAGGTGA
ACTTCAAGATCCGCCACAACATCGAGGACGGCAGCGTGCAGCTCGCCGACCACTACCAGCAGAACACCCC
CATCGGCGACGGCCCCGTGCTGCTGCCCGACAACCACTACCTGAGCACCCAGTCCGCCCTGAGCAAAGAC
CCCAACGAGAAGCGCGATCACATGGTCCTGCTGGAGTTCGTGACCGCCGCCGGGATCACTCTCGGCATGG
ACGAGCTGTACAAGTAAAGCGGCCGCGACTCTAGATCATAATCAGCCATACCACATTTGTAGAGGTTTTA
CTTGCTTTAAAAAACCTCCCACACCTCCCCCTGAACCTGAAACATAAAATGAATGCAATTGTTGTTGTTA
ACTTGTTTATTGCAGCTTATAATGGTTACAAATAAAGCAATAGCATCACAAATTTCACAAATAAAGCATT
TTTTTCACTGCATTCTAGTTGTGGTTTGTCCAAACTCATCAATGTATCTTAAAGCTTATCGATACGCGTA
CGGCGCGCGAGGTCGACGGTATCGATAAGCTTGATATCGAATTCCTGCAGCTGGTTGTAGGTGCAGTTGC
GCTTCTTGCACTTGGCGCACTTGAGGAGATCGGTCTTGGTGCCCTGCACGGTGGCCAGCTGGGCATCGTT
GATGGCCTCCTTGACGAACTTCTCGCGCAGCTTCTTCATCTCGTCGCTGGCCATCTCCTCCGGCGTCATT
TTGGCCAGCTGCTTGGCAGTGACGGCGCCGCACATAAAGTTGCCGCGCAATCCAGGATTCTTGGGGTCCT
TCAGATTGGCCACGCGTGACCTAATGCGATTCTTGTACTTCATATCCGTGTTATTGAACTCGGAGTAAAT
GGCATCCTCCAGTTCGGCGGCCATTTCCTCCGGCTCACCGCATCCCTCGGGCACTTCGCCAATCTTCAGT
GCGGTGGCCAGCATTTCGCGGCATTTGATGCGGACCGCATCTGTCATGCCACCGGAGGGAAACGAGGTCT
GTGACGAGGATGTCGAGCCTTTCTTCTCTTTATCCTTGGATGAGCTGGATGAACTGGACTTATCCTTGCC
GGAGATTGACGACGACGACTTGGCGGCACTGGTGGACTTCGAGGCACTGCTGTTGTTGGAGGAGCCCTCC
TTAGCGGAGCTGTTGTTCGGTGTGGTTGGCGCCGGGCTGGCCAGGAAGCGTTTCCAGTTCTTGATCAGCG
TCTTGGCCAGAGCGATCACCTCGTCGTCCTTGCTACTCTTGCGCAGCTCGTTTACGGTCATGCCGATGCG
CGTTTTGGTCAGAATGTCGAGATTGATGTTAAGCGTTTGCAGGGCCTTCAGCAGGTCCAGAGCCTGATCC
TGTCCCTGTACGGTGGATATATGTATATTTGTGACATGATGCGCGGCACGTTAGCTAATCCCGATACTTA
CTGTGCCGTCGCTGGCCATCTTGCTCATCTTCTTTTGGATTCGAAACACTTCCTCCTCCACGCTCATTTT
GGCCCACTTAATTTGATCAGAGGTTAGGTTAACTGGCGTCGGCTGTCGGCTTTAATCGGTGCTGCGGGTC
TGCGACAGTTGTTTATGCGGAAGCCGGGCTATTTCTTTTTTTCCCTCCAATAAATGTTGTTTACTATTTT
TTTCGTTTCTGTATTCGCAGAACAAGTTGACAGAACACCCTAACGCGTTTTAGTGTTACCGGGCGGTGGC
TTGTCAAGAAATACCTTCCCATGGCTAATACAATTCCCAACTGGAAGTAGTTTGGGTTTCAGAAGTCAAC
AGTGTTACCGTATTTTAATGTACATCTGGCTTTTAAGCGAGTACACACACATAGCATTGCGATGTTTTTT
AAACTTGCACTGCTTGCAAGCAGGGGTCCACTGTATTTCAATGAAAGAACAGCGTGTTGGGCGTTTTTGA
ATTATACTAATTACCTTCAATAACAATTCCCTATATATCACTTAGTTTTAATAAATAAATCGTTTGAGTG
TGGTCTAGAGATGATTTATTATGATGAAGTGCGGTTGTTGGGGACAAGCGGGATACGTCTGCGGGTCAAA
TCGGCGGTGGGACATAGTGAGAGGGCAACGGCGAACAATCACCAACGCGCCCTGGTACGCGAGAAATGTT
GATATCGCACATGACCTCAGCATCCACCTTCAGTTTGAGAACAAATTAAATCAGGCACATACCAGACAAC
CAGGAGAACACTGAGGAGGCGTCATCAAAGATATCTTTGGACACGTGGCATAAACAAGCCAAACTATTAT
CTAATCAATATTTTTATACAAATTTTGTATGTTTCCATGTTATCTTCGTTGCTCCTGTTAGTTACTACGT
TTCATAGCCCTTAAATTGGTTGCTTAACGTAAAATAAAATTATATTGTATAAAAATAAAGAGGAATTCAC
CTATAACAAACGAAAAAGTAAATAAATAAGAACTTCCCCATGTTAAAAATGCCACCACCATCTTTACATA
TAAGTATGTACATATGAATGAATCACTTAGGTTGCTTGAATATTACAATTTCATTAATAGCTAAATCACA
TTTGATGTGTTAGTGGAAAACGGCTATATATATAAATTATCGAAATTGTGAATATCGAATTGCGATAGCA
CAATGGGAAATTCCACCACTAGATTTTTGGTACTTTTAACAGATCCTTTTCGGTTTTGCGTTGCGCGAAG
TGATCTGAACTTATCAAAGTTTGTAAGGTAATACATAAAGTGAAAAAGAATTAATTTGCTCTTGAAAGGC
AGGCCAAATTAAAAAAAAAATATCAATATGGACACGTATGCCGGTGCTTACGACCGTCAGAGCCGCGAGC
GGGAAAATTCCAGCGCAGCAAGTCCAGCCACACAGCGTAGCGCCAACGAGGACAAGGCGGCCGACTTGCA
GCGAGAAGTCGAGCGAGATGGTGGCAGGTTCAGGTTCGTCGGGCATTTCTCCGAAGCTCCAGGCACTAGC
GCGTTCGGAACAGCCGAGCGCCCGGAGTTCGAACGCATCCTGAACGAGTGCCGTGCCGGCAGGCTCAACA
TGATCATAGTCTATGACGTGAGTCGCTTCTCGCGCCTGAAGGTCATGGACGCGATTCCGATTGTGAGCGA
ATTGCTCGCCCTGGGTGTGACGATAGTGTCCACGCAGGAAGGCGTGTTTCGGCAGGGAAACGTCATGGAC
CTGATACACCTGATTATGCGCTTGGACGCTTCGCACAAGGAGTCCAGCCTGAAGAGTGCGAAGATTCTCG
ACACCAAGAACCTGCAGCGCGAATTGGGCGGTTATGTCGGCGGTAAGGCTCCCTACGGCTTCGAGCTTGT
TTCGGAGACGAAGGAGATCACGCGTAACGGCCGAATGGTCAATGTCGTGATCAACAAGCTTGCCCACTCG
ACCACACCCCTTACCCGACCCTTCGAGTTCGAGCCCGACGTTATCCGTTGGTGGTGGCGTGAGATCAAGA
CCCACAAGCACCTTCCCTTCAAGCCAGGCAGTCAAGCCGCCATTCACCCGGGCAGCATTACGGGGCTGTG
TAAGCGCATGGACGCAGATGCTGTGCCAACAAGGGGTGAGACGATTGGCAAGAAGACCGCTTCAAGCGCC
TGGGACCCCGCAACCGTTATGCGAATCCTTCGTGACCCGCGTATTGCAGGCTTTGCCGCTGAGGTGATCT
ACAAGAAGAAGCCGGATGGAACGCCGACCACGAAGATAGAGGGTTACCGCATTCAGCGCGATCCGATCAC
CTTGCGCCCCGTGGAGCTCGATTGCGGACCCATCATCGAGCCCGCTGAGTGGTATGAGCTGCAGGCGTGG
TTGGATGGCAGGGGTCGCGGCAAGGGTCTTTCCCGGGGACAAGCCATACTGAGCGCCATGGACAAGCTGT
ACTGCGAATGTGGCGCCGTGATGACTTCGAAGCGCGGCGAGGAATCGATCAAGGACTCCTACCGCTGCCG
TCGACGGAAGGTGGTTGACCCAAGCGCACCTGGTCAGCATGAGGGCACGTGCAACGTGAGCATGGCGGCA
CTCGACAAGTTCGTTGCGGAACGCATCTTCAACAAGATCAGGCACGCTGAAGGCGACGAAGAGACGTTGG
CCCTTCTGTGGGAAGCCGCGCGACGCTTCGGCAAGCTCACTGAGGCGCCAGAGAAGTCCGGCGAACGGGC
GAACCTTGTTGCGGAGCGAGCCGATGCCTTGAACGCCCTCGAAGAGCTGTACGAAGACCGCGCTGCAGGA
GCTTACGACGGACCCGTTGGCAGGAAGCACTTCCGGAAGCAACAGGCAGCGCTGACACTCCGGCAGCAAG
GAGCAGAAGAGCGACTTGCCGAGCTTGAAGCCGCCGAAGCCCCAAAGCTCCCCTTGGACCAATGGTTCCC
CGAAGACGCCGACGCTGACCCAACTGGACCGAAGTCGTGGTGGGGACGCGCATCAGTGGACGACAAGCGC
GTGTTTGTGGGCCTCTTCGTGGACAAGATCGTTGTGACCAAGAGCACTACCGGCAGGGGACAGGGAACAC
CCATCGAGAAGCGCGCTTCGATCACGTGGGCAAAGCCCCCGACCGATGACGATGAAGATGACGCCCAGGA
TGGCACCGAAGACGTAGCGGCCTAGCTCGAGAATGTATGGACATAGATTTCAAATAATTAAATGTAATGC
AGTAATTGATGTAATTAGTTAAATAAGTTAGATATTAATAACATATTAATTATATGTATTATAACGCATA
TAATAATAAAATGCATATTTAGGATATGCAAGCCATTCGAATTTTCTATTTTAATTTCCTTTTACAAAGA
AATGTATAACAAAATATAATTTGAAAAAATGTTCTGGCTCTAATTCGATTTCTTTTAAGTATTTTGTGAA
CTGCTTTTAATAACGAGCGGTTGCAAAACTTAACAGAAACGTGCACTTTGATCCCAACTAATACCGTGTA
CTATCACGTGTTTGGTTTTAAGTACTCATCCTTCGTGTTTCGTTGTTTGTTGTTTGCCTTGCTGTACACT
TGGCTCTTGCGCTCTCTCGCTCTCCGTTGGAGCCGGCTTTTTGAATGCATGCCTCGCCCTGCTCGCGCCC
AGTCCTCCTCCATCAACTTTGTATACAAAAGTTGAACGAGAAACGTAAAATGATATAAATATCAATATAT
TAAATTAGATTTTGCATAAAAAACAGACTACATAATACTGTAAAACACAACATATCCAGTCACTATGGGC
CGCATTAGGCACCCCAGGCTTTACACTTTATGCTTCCGGCTCGTATAATGTGTGGATTTTGAGTTAGGAT
CCGTCGAGATTTTCAGGAGCTAAGGAAGCTAAAATGGAGAAAAAAATCACTGGATATACCACCGTTGATA
TATCCCAATGGCATCGTAAAGAACATTTTGAGGCATTTCAGTCAGTTGCTCAATGTACCTATAACCAGAC
CGTTCAGCTGGATATTACGGCCTTTTTAAAGACCGTAAAGAAAAATAAGCACAAGTTTTATCCGGCCTTT
ATTCACATTCTTGCCCGCCTGATGAATGCTCATCCGGAATTCCGTATGGCAATGAAAGACGGTGAGCTGG
TGATATGGGATAGTGTTCACCCTTGTTACACCGTTTTCCATGAGCAAACTGAAACGTTTTCATCGCTCTG
GAGTGAATACCACGACGATTTCCGGCAGTTTCTACACATATATTCGCAAGATGTGGCGTGTTACGGTGAA
AACCTGGCCTATTTCCCTAAAGGGTTTATTGAGAATATGTTTTTCGTGTCAGCCAATCCCTGGGTGAGTT
TCACCAGTTTTGATTTAAACGTGGCCAATATGGACAACTTCTTCGCCCCCGTTTTCACCATGGGCAAATA
TTATACGCAAGGCGACAAGGTGCTGATGCCGCTGGCGATTCAGGTTCATCATGCCGTTTGTGATGGCTTC
CATGTCGGCAGAATGCTTAATGAATTACAACAGTACTGCGATGAGTGGCAGGGCGGGGCGTAAACGCGTG
GCACATATACCTGCCGTTCACTATTATTTAGTGAAATGAGATATTATGATATTTTCTGAATTGTGATTAA
AAAGGCAACTTTATGCCCATGCAACAGAAACTATAAAAAATACAGAGAATGAAAAGAAACAGATAGATTT
TTTAGTTCTTTAGGCCCGTAGTCTGCAAATCCTTTTATGATTTTCTATCAAACAAAAGAGGAAAATAGAC
CAGTTGCAATCCAAACGAGAGTCTAATAGAATGAGGTCGAAAAGTAAATCGCGCGGGTTTGTTACTGATA
AAGCAGGCAAGACCTAAAATGTGTAAAGGGCAAAGTGTATACTTTGGCGTCACCCCTTACATATTTTAGG
TCTTTTTTTATTGTGCGTAACTAACTTGCCATCTTCAAACAGGAGGGCTGGAAGAAGCAGACCGCTAACA
CAGTACATAAAAAAGGAGACATGAACGATGAACATCAAAAAGTTTGCAAAACAAGCAACAGTATTAACCT
TTACTACCGCACTGCTGGCAGGAGGCGCAACTCAAGCGTTTGCGAAAGAAACGAACCAAAAGCCATATAA
GGAAACATACGGCATTTCCCATATTACACGCCATGATATGCTGCAAATCCCTGAACAGCAAAAAAATGAA
AAATATCAAGTTCCTGAATTCGATTCGTCCACAATTAAAAATATCTCTTCTGCAAAAGGCCTGGACGTTT
GGGACAGCTGGCCATTACAAAACGCTGACGGCACTGTCGCAAACTATCACGGCTACCACATCGTCTTTGC
ATTAGCCGGAGATCCTAAAAATGCGGATGACACATCGATTTACATGTTCTATCAAAAAGTCGGCGAAACT
TCTATTGACAGCTGGAAAAACGCTGGCCGCGTCTTTAAAGACAGCGACAAATTCGATGCAAATGATTCTA
TCCTAAAAGACCAAACACAAGAATGGTCAGGTTCAGCCACATTTACATCTGACGGAAAAATCCGTTTATT
CTACACTGATTTCTCCGGTAAACATTACGGCAAACAAACACTGACAACTGCACAAGTTAACGTATCAGCA
TCAGACAGCTCTTTGAACATCAACGGTGTAGAGGATTATAAATCAATCTTTGACGGTGACGGAAAAACGT
ATCAAAATGTACAGCAGTTCATCGATGAAGGCAACTACAGCTCAGGCGACAACCATACGCTGAGAGATCC
TCACTACGTAGAAGATAAAGGCCACAAATACTTAGTATTTGAAGCAAACACTGGAACTGAAGATGGCTAC
CAAGGCGAAGAATCTTTATTTAACAAAGCATACTATGGCAAAAGCACATCATTCTTCCGTCAAGAAAGTC
AAAAACTTCTGCAAAGCGATAAAAAACGCACGGCTGAGTTAGCAAACGGCGCTCTCGGTATGATTGAGCT
AAACGATGATTACACACTGAAAAAAGTGATGAAACCGCTGATTGCATCTAACACAGTAACAGATGAAATT
GAACGCGCGAACGTCTTTAAAATGAACGGCAAATGGTACCTGTTCACTGACTCCCGCGGATCAAAAATGA
CGATTGACGGCATTACGTCTAACGATATTTACATGCTTGGTTATGTTTCTAATTCTTTAACTGGCCCATA
CAAGCCGCTGAACAAAACTGGCCTTGTGTTAAAAATGGATCTTGATCCTAACGATGTAACCTTTACTTAC
TCACACTTCGCTGTACCTCAAGCGAAAGGAAACAATGTCGTGATTACAAGCTATATGACAAACAGAGGAT
TCTACGCAGACAAACAATCAACGTTTGCGCCAAGCTTCCTGCTGAACATCAAAGGCAAGAAAACATCTGT
TGTCAAAGACAGCATCCTTGAACAAGGACAATTAACAGTTAACAAATAAATGTCAGGCTCCCTTATACAC
AGCCAGTCTGCACGTCGCATAGTGACTGGATATGTTGTGTTTTACAGTATTATGTAGTCTGTTTTTTATG
CAAAATCTAATTTAATATATTGATATTTATATCATTTTACGTTTCTCGTTCAACTTTTTAATACAAAGTT
GCCTCCGGAACATAATGGTGCATCTAGATGCCCATTCCTGTAGACTTCTTAATTAAGACGTCAGAATTCT
CGAGGCGGCCGCATGTGAGTCTCCCTATAGTGAGTCGTATTAATTTCGCGGGCGCGTCAGCGGGAGAGCC
GTTGTAAGGCGGCAGACTTTGCTCATGTTACCGATGCTATTCGGAAGAACGGCAACTAAGCTGCCGGGTT
TGAAACACGGATGATCTCGCGGAGGGTAGCATGTTGATTGTAACGATGACAGAGCGTTGCTGCCTGTGAT
CAATTCGGGCACGAACCCAGTGGACATAAGCCTGTTCGGTTCGTAAGCTGTAATGCAAGTAGCGTATGCG
CTCACGCAACTGGTCCAGAACCTTGACCGAACGCAGCGGTGGTAACGGCGCAGTGGCGGTTTTCATGGCT
TGTTATGACTGTTTTTTTG
Features (pLannotate 1.2.2; 32 found; start..end, strand, type, name):
     63..119     +  CDS            GmR (fragment): gentamycin acetyltransferase; aacC1; confers resistance to gentamycin
    130..917     +  CDS            SmR (fragment): aminoglycoside adenylyltransferase (Murphy, 1985); aadA; confers resistance to spectinomycin and streptomycin
   1163..1751    +  rep_origin     ori: high-copy-number ColE1/pMB1/pBR322/pUC origin of replication
   1954..1972    +  promoter       SP6 promoter: promoter for bacteriophage SP6 RNA polymerase
   2049..2469    +  promoter       dU6-3 promoter: RNA polymerase III promoter for Drosophila U6-3 snRNA (Port et al., 2014)
   2476..2599    +  protein_bind   attR3: mutant version of attR; recombination site for the Gateway® LR reaction LR Clonase™
   2622..2652    +  promoter       lac UV5 promoter: E. coli lac promoter with an "up" mutation
   2676..2693    +  promoter       cat promoter (fragment): promoter of the E. coli cat gene encoding chloramphenicol acetyltransferase
   2695..2799    +  promoter       AmpR promoter: bla
   2800..3660    +  CDS            AmpR: β-lactamase; bla; confers resistance to ampicillin, carbenicillin, and related antibiotics
   3661..3743    +  intron         PDK intron (fragment): pdk; modified pyruvate orthophosphate dikinase intron from Flaveria trinervia 3.0
   3834..3992    +  CDS            ccdA (fragment): CCDA_ECO57 - Also known as H, letA. Experimental evidence at protein level: Swiss-Prot protein existence level 1. Antitoxin component of a type II toxin-antitoxin (TA) system which inhibits the post-segregational killing (PSK) of plasmid-free cells, also referred to as a plasmid addiction system. Binds to and blocks the activity of CcdB; will also remove bound CcdB protein from the CcdB-GyrA complex by forming a CcdA-CcdB complex, a process termed rejuvenation. Functions as a transcriptional corepressor for the ccdAB operon, repression also requires CcdB (By similarity). From Escherichia coli
   3997..4299    +  CDS            ccdB: CCDB_ECOLI - Also known as G, letB, letD. Experimental evidence at protein level: Swiss-Prot protein existence level 1. Toxic component of a type II toxin-antitoxin (TA) system, functioning in plasmid maintainence. Responsible for the post- segregational killing (PSK) of plasmid-free cells, also referred to as a plasmid addiction system. Half-life of over 2 hours. Cell killing by CcdB is accompanied by filamentation, defects in chromosome and plasmid segregation, defects in cell division, formation of anucleate cells, decreased DNA synthesis and plasmid loss. Interferes with the activity of DN
   4340..4449    -  protein_bind   attR2 (fragment): mutant version of attR; recombination site for the Gateway® LR reaction LR Clonase™
   4443..4463    -  protein_bind   attB4: mutant version of attB; core recombination site for the Gateway® BP reaction BP Clonase™
   4581..4703    +  promoter       hsp70 promoter (fragment): Drosophila melanogaster hsp70Bb promoter
   4717..4750    +  misc_feature   MCS (fragment): multiple cloning site
   4758..5477    +  CDS            EGFP: the original enhanced GFP (Yang et al., 1996) mammalian codon-optimized
   5494..5577    +  CDS            large T antigen (fragment): large T antigen from SV40 (simian virus 40)
   5600..5721    +  polyA_signal   SV40 poly(A) signal: SV40 polyadenylation signal
   5748..5791    -  misc_feature   MCS (fragment): pBluescript multiple cloning site
   5785..6717    -  CDS            TfIIS: TFS2_DROME - Also known as DmSII. Experimental evidence at transcript level: Swiss-Prot protein existence level 2. Necessary for efficient RNA polymerase II transcription elongation past template-encoded arresting sites. The arresting sites in DNA have the property of trapping a certain fraction of elongating RNA polymerases that pass through, resulting in locked ternary complexes. Cleavage of the nascent transcript by S-II allows the resumption of elongation from the new 3'-terminus. From Drosophila melanogaster (Fruit fly).
   7591..7608    -  CDS            ORF603 (fragment): baculovirus ORF603 protein
  10304..10427   +  protein_bind   attR5: mutant version of attR; recombination site for the Gateway® LR reaction LR Clonase™
  10450..10480   +  promoter       lac UV5 promoter: E. coli lac promoter with an "up" mutation
  10504..10533   +  promoter       cat promoter (fragment): promoter of the E. coli cat gene encoding chloramphenicol acetyltransferase
  10534..11190   +  CDS            cat: CAT_ECOLX - Experimental evidence at protein level: Swiss-Prot protein existence level 1. This enzyme is an effector of chloramphenicol resistance in bacteria. From Escherichia coli. This protein is used as a marker in many commonly used cloning vectors, such as pACYC184.
  11202..11647   +  promoter       sacB promoter: sacR; sacB promoter and control region
  11648..13069   +  CDS            SacB: secreted levansucrase that renders bacterial growth sensitive to sucrose; Bacillus subtilis sacB; negative selection marker
  13108..13231   -  protein_bind   attR6: mutant version of attR; recombination site for the Gateway® LR reaction LR Clonase™
  13324..13342   -  promoter       T7 promoter: promoter for bacteriophage T7 RNA polymerase
  13533..13556   +  promoter       Pc promoter (fragment): intI1 (promoter lies within the coding sequence); class 1 integron promoter
