[The description below was written by a language model from this plasmid's Addgene catalogue record and pLannotate feature annotations shown in this document.]
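Description:
pJAT56 is a member of the Janelia Atalanta plasmid series, a Gateway-based platform for CRISPR/Cas9-mediated homology-directed repair in Drosophila. It is a high-copy bacterial plasmid of about 13.7 kb with a ColE1/pUC-type origin and a spectinomycin/streptomycin resistance gene (aadA) in the backbone.

Two Gateway destination cassettes flank the payload. The first lies directly downstream of a Drosophila U6-3 RNA polymerase III promoter and is described as attR3 to attR4, carrying AmpR and the ccdB toxin gene. The annotation software labels the distal site as attR2/attB4 fragments. The second, attR5 to attR6, carries chloramphenicol acetyltransferase and SacB, which confers sucrose sensitivity. These cassettes provide positive selection for maintaining the empty plasmid, which requires a ccdB-tolerant strain, and counter-selection once they are replaced by LR recombination. Within this platform, such replacement presumably installs the homology arms, and the dU6-3 position suggests a guide RNA unit, though the record does not spell this out.

Between the cassettes sits the cargo destined for the fly genome. It includes an EGFP coding sequence with an SV40 polyadenylation signal, driven according to the record by the 3XP3 promoter. The annotation detects only an hsp70 minimal promoter fragment upstream. This marker gives eye fluorescence for scoring integrants. The cargo also includes a phiC31 integrase expression unit.

The record is inconsistent about how the integrase is controlled: the purpose field states heat-shock control, whereas the alternative insert name specifies a vasa promoter and vasa UTR, which would imply germline expression. The feature table does not resolve this. It annotates no integrase gene, and much of the region between EGFP and attR5 is unannotated apart from a reverse-strand TfIIS match.
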