Addgene plasmid #204300: pJAT56
Purpose: FExpress phiC31 integrase under heat shock control. Insert marked with 3XP3-EGFP, which expresses in eyes.
Depositing lab: David Stern. Depositing organization: HHMI, Janelia Research Campus. Publication: The Janelia Atalanta plasmids provide a simple and efficient CRISPR/Cas9-mediated homology directed repair platform for Drosophila. Stern D, Kim E, Behrman E. bioRxiv 2023.06.17.545412 10.1101/2023.06.17.545412.
Backbone
  Vector backbone: Janelia Atalanta cloning plasmid
  Vector type: CRISPR
  Selectable markers: ccdB, SacB
Growth in bacteria
  Bacterial resistance: Spectinomycin, 50 μg/mL
  Growth temperature: 37°C
  Growth strain: ccdB Survival
  Growth instructions: Spectinomycin is in the backbone. Chlor and Amp are in the Gateway cloning arms. The plasmids can be maintained on any single of these antibiotics. Depositor typically grows them in Amp or Spec.
  Copy number: High Copy
Gene/Insert
  Gene/Insert name: 3XP3-EGFP (alt name: pJAT56{dU6-3-attR3-Amp-ccdB-attR4-vas-phiC31-vasUTR, 3XP3-EGFP-attR5-Chlor-SacB-attR6})
  Species: Synthetic
  Promoter: 3XP3
  Cloning method: Unknown
Terms and licenses: Academic/Nonprofit Terms; Industry Terms: Not Available to Industry
Depositor comments: Please visit https://www.biorxiv.org/content/10.1101/2023.06.17.545412v1 for bioRxiv preprint.
How to cite: pJAT56 was a gift from David Stern (Addgene plasmid # 204300 ; http://n2t.net/addgene:204300 ; RRID:Addgene_204300)
